>Addgene plasmid #39404 | TAL2046 | depositor partial sequence | sequence record 49706 | TAL2046 sequence 1334 bps
GAACCTGACCCCAGACCAGGTAGTCGCAATCGCGAACAATAATGGGGGAAAGCAAGCCCTGGAAACCGTG
CAAAGGTTGTTGCCGGTCCTTTGTCAAGACCACGGCCTTACACCGGAGCAAGTCGTGGCCATTGCAAGCA
ACATCGGTGGCAAACAGGCTCTTGAGACGGTTCAGAGACTTCTCCCAGTTCTCTGTCAAGCCCACGGGCT
GACTCCCGATCAAGTTGTAGCGATTGCGTCGAACATTGGAGGGAAACAAGCATTGGAGACTGTCCAACGG
CTCCTTCCCGTGTTGTGTCAAGCCCACGGTTTGACGCCTGCACAAGTGGTCGCCATCGCCAGCCATGATG
GCGGTAAGCAGGCGCTGGAAACAGTACAGCGCCTGCTGCCTGTACTGTGCCAGGATCATGGACTGACCCC
AGACCAGGTAGTCGCAATCGCGTCACATGACGGGGGAAAGCAAGCCCTGGAAACCGTGCAAAGGTTGTTG
CCGGTCCTTTGTCAAGACCACGGCCTTACACCGGAGCAAGTCGTGGCCATTGCAAATAATAACGGTGGCA
AACAGGCTCTTGAGACGGTTCAGAGACTTCTCCCAGTTCTCTGTCAAGCCCACGGGCTGACTCCCGATCA
AGTTGTAGCGATTGCGTCGCATGACGGAGGGAAACAAGCATTGGAGACTGTCCAACGGCTCCTTCCCGTG
TTGTGTCAAGCCCACGGTTTGACGCCTGCACAAGTGGTCGCCATCGCCTCCAATATTGGCGGTAAGCAGG
CGCTGGAAACAGTACAGCGCCTGCTGCCTGTACTGTGCCAGGATCATGGACTGACCCCAGACCAGGTAGT
CGCAATCGCGTCAAACGGAGGGGGAAAGCAAGCCCTGGAAACCGTGCAAAGGTTGTTGCCGGTCCTTTGT
CAAGACCACGGCCTTACACCGGAGCAAGTCGTGGCCATTGCATCCCACGACGGTGGCAAACAGGCTCTTG
AGACGGTTCAGAGACTTCTCCCAGTTCTCTGTCAAGCCCACGGGCTGACTCCCGATCAAGTTGTAGCGAT
TGCGAATAACAATGGAGGGAAACAAGCATTGGAGACTGTCCAACGGCTCCTTCCCGTGTTGTGTCAAGCC
CACGGTTTGACGCCTGCACAAGTGGTCGCCATCGCCTCCAATATTGGCGGTAAGCAGGCGCTGGAAACAG
TACAGCGCCTGCTGCCTGTACTGTGCCAGGATCATGGACTGACCCCAGACCAGGTAGTCGCAATCGCGAA
CAATAATGGGGGAAAGCAAGCCCTGGAAACCGTGCAAAGGTTGTTGCCGGTCCTTTGTCAAGACCACGGC
CTGA
