>Addgene plasmid #39404 | TAL2046 | addgene partial sequence | sequence record 52639 | JDS-TALEN-F 5'-TAGGGGTCGGTAAACAGTGG-3'
TGTGGCGGGTGAGCTTAGGGGGCCTCCGCTCCAGCTCGACACCGGGCAGCTGCTGAAGATCGCGAAGAGA
GGGGGAGTAACAGCGGTAGAGGCAGTGCACGCCTGGCGCAATGCGCTCACCGGGGCCCCCTTGAACCTGA
CCCCAGACCAGGTAGTCGCAATCGCGAACAATAATGGGGGAAAGCAAGCCCTGGAAACCGTGCAAAGGTT
GTTGCCGGTCCTTTGTCAAGACCACGGCCTTACACCGGAGCAAGTCGTGGCCATTGCAAGCAACATCGGT
GGCAAACAGGCTCTTGAGACGGTTCAGAGACTTCTCCCAGTTCTCTGTCAAGCCCACGGGCTGACTCCCG
ATCAAGTTGTAGCGATTGCGTCGAACATTGGAGGGAAACAAGCATTGGAGACTGTCCAACGGCTCCTTCC
CGTGTTGTGTCAAGCCCACGGTTTGACGCCTGCACAAGTGGTCGCCATCGCCAGCCATGATGGCGGTAAG
CAGGCGCTGGAAACAGTACAGCGCCTGCTGCCTGTACTGTGCCAGGATCATGGACTGACCCCAGACCAGG
TAGTCGCAATCGCGTCACATGACGGGGGAAAGCAAGCCCTGGAAACCGTGCAAAGGTTGTTGCCGGTCCT
TTGTCAAGACCACGGCCTTACACCGGAGCAAGTCGTGGCCATTGCAAATAATAACGGTGGCAAACAGGCT
CTTGAGACGGTTCAGAGACTTCTCCCAGTTCTCTGTCAAGCCCACGGGCTGACTCCCGATCAAGTTGTAG
CGATTGCGTCGCATGACGGAGGGAAACAAGCATTGGAGACTGTCCAACGGCTCCTTCCCGTGTTGTGTCA
AGCCCACGGTTTGACGCCTGCACAAGTGGTCGCCATCGCCTCCAATATTGGCGGTAAGCAGGCGCTGGAA
ACAGTACAGCGCCTGCTGCCTGTACTGTGCCAGGATCATGGACTGACCCC
