[The description below was written by a language model from this plasmid's Addgene catalogue record.]
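Description:
TAL2046 is a mammalian expression plasmid encoding the left monomer of a TALEN pair, eGFP-TALEN-24-Left, directed against a site in the eGFP reporter gene. It is built on the JDS71 backbone (about 6.4 kb without insert), a TALEN expression vector that supplies the invariant parts of the nuclease. A roughly 1.3 kb array of TAL effector repeats was inserted between two BsmBI sites. BsmBI is a type IIS enzyme, and both sites were destroyed during cloning, so the repeats join in frame with the flanking backbone sequences. The plasmid is maintained at high copy in E. coli under ampicillin selection. The record does not list the origin of replication or provide a feature table.

Expression in mammalian cells is driven by the CMV promoter. The vector type also lists T7, suggesting that a T7 promoter is available for in vitro transcription of the coding sequence, although the record does not say so directly. The encoded protein carries an N-terminal 3X FLAG tag for detection, the custom repeat array that determines DNA-binding specificity, and a C-terminal wild-type FokI nuclease domain. FokI cleaves only as a dimer, so this left monomer is meant to be co-expressed with a matching right monomer that binds the opposite strand. Together they produce a double-strand break in the spacer between the two half-sites.

The repeat array was made by FLASH assembly, a high-throughput method for TALEN construction, and the construct suits gene-disruption assays in eGFP reporter cells. The catalogue lists the insert species as human, although the target is eGFP. The depositor notes that the repetitive array is prone to recombination and recommends verifying the plasmid by diagnostic digest before use.
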