Addgene plasmid #39404: TAL2046
Depositing lab: Keith Joung. Depositing organization: Massachusetts General Hospital. Publication: FLASH assembly of TALENs for high-throughput genome editing. Reyon D, Tsai SQ, Khayter C, Foden JA, Sander JD, Joung JK. Nat Biotechnol. 2012 Apr 8. doi: 10.1038/nbt.2170. PubMed 22484455.
Backbone
  Vector backbone: JDS71
  Backbone manufacturer: Joung lab (Addgene Plasmid # 32287)
  Backbone size w/o insert (bp): 6447
  Vector type: Mammalian Expression ; T7
Growth in bacteria
  Bacterial resistance: Ampicillin, 100 μg/mL
  Growth temperature: 37°C
  Growth strain: XL1 Blue
  Copy number: High Copy
Gene/Insert
  Gene/Insert name: eGFP-TALEN-24-Left
  Species: H. sapiens (human)
  Insert size (bp): 1334
  Promoter: CMV
  Tag / fusion protein: 3X Flag (N terminal on backbone); WT FOKI (C terminal on backbone)
  Cloning method: Restriction Enzyme; 5′ cloning site BsmBI (destroyed during cloning); 3′ cloning site BsmBI (destroyed during cloning)
  Sequencing primers: 5′ CMV-F
Terms and licenses: Academic/Nonprofit Terms; Industry Terms: Not Available to Industry
Depositor comments: Target binding site: TGAACCGCATCGAGC To reduce the chance of recombination in this plasmid, do not grow in liquid culture for more than 12-14 hours. It is strongly recommended that users perform a diagnostic digest to verify this plasmid prior to use. For example, a double digest of the plasmid with BamHI and KpnI should result in two bands at 2kb and 5.8kb
How to cite: TAL2046 was a gift from Keith Joung (Addgene plasmid # 39404 ; http://n2t.net/addgene:39404 ; RRID:Addgene_39404)
